Addgene plasmid #246904: UBC-CCDC134-HA-hygro
Purpose: Expresses HA-tagged human CCDC134 in mammalian cells
Depositing lab: William Kaelin. Depositing organization: Dana-Farber Cancer Institute. Publication: Positive selection CRISPR screens reveal a druggable pocket in an oligosaccharyltransferase required for inflammatory signaling to NF-kappaB. Lampson BL, Ramiotarez AS, Baro M, He L, Hegde M, Koduri V, Pfaff JL, Hanna RE, Kowal J, Shirole NH, He Y, Doench JG, Contessa JN, Locher KP, Kaelin WG Jr. Cell. 2024 Apr 25;187(9):2209-2223.e16. doi: 10.1016/j.cell.2024.03.022. PubMed 38670073.
Backbone
  Vector backbone: lentiviral expression plasmid
  Vector type: Mammalian Expression, Lentiviral
  Selectable markers: Hygromycin
Growth in bacteria
  Bacterial resistance: Kanamycin, 50 μg/mL
  Growth temperature: 30°C
  Growth strain: NEB Stable
  Copy number: Unknown
Gene/Insert
  Gene/Insert name: CCDC134
  Species: H. sapiens (human)
  Insert size (bp): 687
  Entrez Gene: CCDC134 (a.k.a. OI22)
  Promoter: UBC
  Tag / fusion protein: HA (C terminal on insert)
  Cloning method: Gateway Cloning
  Sequencing primers: 5′ M13F; 3′ M13R
Terms and licenses: Academic/Nonprofit Terms; Industry Terms: Not Available to Industry
How to cite: UBC-CCDC134-HA-hygro was a gift from William Kaelin (Addgene plasmid # 246904 ; http://n2t.net/addgene:246904 ; RRID:Addgene_246904)
