[The description below was written by a language model from this plasmid's Addgene catalogue record and pLannotate feature annotations shown in this document.]
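Description:
UBC-CCDC134-HA-hygro is a 10,685-nt third-generation-style, self-inactivating HIV-1 lentiviral expression plasmid for producing HA-tagged human CCDC134 in mammalian cells. It is propagated in bacteria through a high-copy ColE1/pUC origin and selected with kanamycin via a Tn5 NeoR/KanR gene. That gene sits behind tandem AmpR and SV40 promoters and is followed by a ble fragment and an HSV TK polyadenylation signal. An f1 origin, an SV40 origin and a T7 promoter are also present in the backbone.

The viral transfer cassette begins with a CMV enhancer/promoter fused to a truncated 5' LTR, which drives genomic RNA synthesis in packaging cells. It continues through the Ψ packaging signal with a gag fragment, the RRE for Rev-dependent nuclear export, and the cPPT/CTS element, and it ends at a ΔU3 3' LTR followed by an SV40 poly(A) signal. Within this unit, the human ubiquitin C promoter drives the 687-bp CCDC134 coding sequence, which is flanked by attB1 and attB2 sites left by Gateway recombination. The record describes a C-terminal HA tag, and the annotation detects an HA fragment downstream of attB2, consistent with a tag supplied by the destination vector. A mouse PGK promoter then expresses the hygromycin resistance gene, allowing selection of transduced cells. A single annotated loxP site and a WPRE follow, the latter enhancing expression of transcripts from the integrated provirus.

The construct is suited to stable, moderate-level expression of epitope-tagged CCDC134 after lentiviral transduction, for example in detection or rescue experiments. It was deposited in connection with a study using CRISPR screens to examine oligosaccharyltransferase function in NF-κB inflammatory signalling.
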