Features (pLannotate 1.2.2; 32 found; start..end, strand, type, name):
    202..220     +  promoter       T7 promoter: promoter for bacteriophage T7 RNA polymerase
    241..376     -  rep_origin     SV40 ori: SV40 origin of replication
    416..537     -  polyA_signal   SV40 poly(A) signal: SV40 polyadenylation signal
    609..842     -  LTR            3' LTR (ΔU3): self-inactivating 3' long terminal repeat (LTR) from HIV-1
    844..1029    -  CDS            nef (fragment): NEF_HV1Z2 - Experimental evidence at protein level: Swiss-Prot protein existence level 1. Extracellular Nef protein targets CD4(+) T-lymphocytes for apoptosis by interacting with CXCR4 surface receptors. From Human immunodeficiency virus type 1 group M subtype D (isolate Z2/CDC-Z34) (HIV-1).
   1031..1050    -  misc_feature   MCS (fragment): pBluescript multiple cloning site
   1051..1639    -  misc_feature   WPRE: woodchuck hepatitis virus posttranscriptional regulatory element
   1639..1662    -  misc_feature   MCS (fragment): pBluescript multiple cloning site
   1695..1728    -  protein_bind   loxP: Cre-mediated recombination occurs in the 8-bp core sequence (GCATACAT). Cre recombinase
   1759..2784    -  CDS            HygR: aminoglycoside phosphotransferase from E. coli; aph(4)-Ia; confers resistance to hygromycin
   2802..3301    -  promoter       PGK promoter: mouse phosphoglycerate kinase 1 promoter
   3343..3366    -  CDS            HA (fragment): HA (human influenza hemagglutinin) epitope tag
   3479..3503    +  protein_bind   attB2: mutant version of attB; recombination site for the Gateway® BP reaction BP Clonase™
   3505..4191    -  CDS            CCDC134 (sequence withheld): CC134_HUMAN - Experimental evidence at protein level: Swiss-Prot protein existence level 1. In the nucleus, enhances stability of the PCAF histone acetyltransferase (HAT) complex member TADA2A and thus promotes PCAF- mediated H3K14 and H4K8 HAT activity. May inhibit TADA2A-mediated TP53/p53 'Lys-321' acetylation, leading to reduced TP53 stability and transcriptional activity. May also promote TADA2A-mediated XRCC6 acetylation thus facilitating cell apoptosis in response to DNA damage. From Homo sapiens (Human).
   4194..4218    -  protein_bind   attB1: mutant version of attB; recombination site for the Gateway® BP reaction BP Clonase™
   4266..5477    -  promoter       UbC promoter: human ubiquitin C promoter
   5486..5503    -  ncRNA          5' miR-30a (fragment): sequence upstream of the 71-nt precursor of the human miR-30a microRNA (Zeng et al., 2002) miRNA
   5569..5686    -  misc_feature   cPPT/CTS: central polypurine tract and central termination sequence of HIV-1
   5736..5836    -  CDS            Rev (fragment): human immunodeficiency virus 1 (HIV-1) Rev protein; rev; enhances nuclear export of unspliced and incompletely spliced viral mRNAs
   6213..6446    -  misc_feature   RRE: The Rev response element (RRE) of HIV-1 allows for Rev-dependent mRNA export from the nucleus to the cytoplasm.
   6621..6959    -  CDS            HIV-1 gag (fragment): gag protein from human immunodeficiency virus 1; gag
   6943..7068    -  misc_feature   HIV-1 Ψ: packaging signal of human immunodeficiency virus type 1
   7115..7295    -  LTR            5' LTR (truncated): truncated 5' long terminal repeat (LTR) from HIV-1
   7313..7512    -  promoter       CMV promoter: human cytomegalovirus (CMV) immediate early promoter
   7513..7816    -  enhancer       CMV enhancer: human cytomegalovirus immediate early enhancer
   7991..8579    -  rep_origin     ori: high-copy-number ColE1/pMB1/pBR322/pUC origin of replication
   8908..8955    -  polyA_signal   HSV TK poly(A) signal: herpes simplex virus thymidine kinase polyadenylation signal (Cole and Stacy, 1985)
   9014..9166    -  CDS            ble (fragment): BLE_KLEPN - Experimental evidence at protein level: Swiss-Prot protein existence level 1. Binding protein with a strong affinity to the bleomycin family of antibiotics. Binds to CL990; an antimitotic-antibiotic compound. From Klebsiella pneumoniae.
   9187..9981    -  CDS            NeoR/KanR: aminoglycoside phosphotransferase from Tn5; aph(3')-II (or nptII); confers resistance to neomycin, kanamycin, and G418 (Geneticin®)
  10016..10373   -  promoter       SV40 promoter: SV40 enhancer and early promoter
  10375..10479   -  promoter       AmpR promoter: bla
  10506..179     +  rep_origin     f1 ori (across the origin) (sequence partly withheld): f1 bacteriophage origin of replication; arrow indicates direction of (+) strand synthesis
>Addgene plasmid #246904 | UBC-CCDC134-HA-hygro | addgene full sequence | sequence record 491494 | Addgene NGS Result
[36 nt withheld, positions 1-36]
A
[49 nt withheld, positions 38-86]
CCTTTGACGTTGGAGTCCACGTTCTTT
[37 nt withheld, positions 114-150]
ACCCTATCTCGGTCTATTCTTTTGATTTATGCTGGCCTTTTGCTCACATGCTAATACGACTCACTATAGG
GCGAATTGGGTACGTCCCTAGGCCTCCAAAAAAGCCTCCTCACTACTTCTGGAATAGCTCAGAGGCCGAG
GCGGCCTCGGCCTCTGCATAAATAAAAAAAATTAGTCAGCCATGGGGCGGAGAATGGGCGGAACTGGGCG
GAGTTAGGGGCGGGATGGGCGGAGTTAGGGGCGGGATAGCTAGAGCCAGACATGATAAGATACATTGATG
AGTTTGGACAAACCACAACTAGAATGCAGTGAAAAAAATGCTTTATTTGTGAAATTTGTGATGCTATTGC
TTTATTTGTAACCATTATAAGCTGCAATAAACAAGTTCCTCTCACTCTCTGATATTCATTTCTTTGCAAG
TTATAAATACTGAATAATAAGATGACATGAACTACTACTGCTAGAGATTTTCCACACTGACTAAAAGGGT
CTGAGGGATCTCTAGTTACCAGAGTCACACAACAGACGGGCACACACTACTTGAAGCACTCAAGGCAAGC
TTTATTGAGGCTTAAGCAGTGGGTTCCCTAGTTAGCCAGAGAGCTCCCAGGCTCAGATCTGGTCTAACCA
GAGAGACCCAGTACAAGCAAAAAGCAGATCTTGTCTTCGTTGGGAGTGAATTAGCCCTTCCAGTCCCCCC
TTTTCTTTTAAAAAGTGGCTAAGATCTACAGCTGCCTTGTAAGTCATTGGTCTTAAAGGTACCTGAGGTG
TGACTGGAAAACCCACCTCCTCCTCCTCTTGTGCTTCTAGCCAGGCACAATCAGCATTGGTAGCTGCTGT
ATTGCTACTTGTGATTGCTCCATGTTTTTCTAGGTCTCGATCGAGGTCGACGGTATCGATGCGGGGAGGC
GGCCCAAAGGGAGATCCGACTCGTCTGAGGGCGAAGGCGAAGACGCGGAAGAGGCCGCAGAGCCGGCAGC
AGGCCGCGGGAAGGAAGGTCCGCTGGATTGAGGGCCGAAGGGACGTAGCAGAAGGACGTCCCGCGCAGAA
TCCAGGTGGCAACACAGGCGAGCAGCCAAGGAAAGGACGATGATTTCCCCGACAACACCACGGAATTGTC
AGTGCCCAACAGCCGAGCCCCTGTCCAGCAGCGGGCAAGGCAGGCGGCGATGAGTTCCGCCGTGGCAATA
GGGAGGGGGAAAGCGAAAGTCCCGGAAAGGAGCTGACAGGTGGTGGCAATGCCCCAACCAGTGGGGGTTG
CGTCAGCAAACACAGTGCACACCACGCCACGTTGCCTGACAACGGGCCACAACTCCTCATAAAGAGACAG
CAACCAGGATTTATACAAGGAGGAGAAAATGAAAGCCATACGGGAAGCAATAGCATGATACAAAGGCATT
AAAGCAGCGTATCCACATAGCGTAAAAGGAGCAACATAGTTAAGAATACCAGTCAATCTTTCACAAATTT
TGTAATCCAGAGGTTGATTATCGATAAGCTTGATATCGAATTGTACCTAGTGGAACCGGAACCCTTAAAC
ATGTATAACTTCGTATAATGTATGCTATACGAAGTTATTAGGTCCCTCGACGAATTCCTACTTGTACACT
ATTCCTTTGCCCTCGGACGAGTGCTGGGGCGTCGGTTTCCACTATCGGCGAGTACTTCTACACAGCCATC
GGTCCAGACGGCCGCGCTTCTGCGGGCGATTTGTGTACGCCCGACAGTCCCGGCTCCGGATCGGACGATT
GCGTCGCATCGACCCTGCGCCCAAGCTGCATCATCGAAATTGCCGTCAACCAAGCTCTGATAGAGTTGGT
CAAGACCAATGCGGAGCATATACGCCCGGAGCCGCGGCGATCCTGCAAGCTCCGGATGCCTCCGCTCGAA
GTAGCGCGTCTGCTGCTCCATACAAGCCAACCACGGCCTCCAGAAGAAGATGTTGGCGACCTCGTATTGG
GAATCCCCGAACATCGCCTCGCTCCAGTCAATGACCGCTGTTATGCGGCCATTGTCCGTCAGGACATTGT
TGGAGCCGAAATCCGCGTGCACGAGGTGCCGGACTTCGGGGCAGTCCTCGGCCCAAAGCATCAGCTCATC
GAGAGCCTGCGCGACGGACGCACTGACGGTGTCGTCCATCACAGTTTGCCAGTGATACACATGGGGATCA
GCAATCGCGCATATGAAATCACGCCATGTAGTGTATTGACCGATTCCTTGCGGTCCGAATGGGCCGAACC
CGCTCGTCTGGCTAAGATCGGCCGCAGCGATCGCATCCATGGCCTCCGCGACCGGCTGCAGAACAGCGGG
CAGTTCGGTTTCAGGCAGGTCTTGCAACGTGACACCCTGTGCACGGCGGGAGATGCAATAGGTCAGGCTC
TCGCTGAATTCCCCAATGTCAAGCACTTCCGGAATCGGGAGCGCGGCCGATGCAAAGTGCCGATAAACAT
AACGATCTTTGTAGAAACCATCGGCGCAGCTATTTACCCGCAGGACATATCCACGCCCTCCTACATCGAA
GCTGAAAGCACGAGATTCTTCGCCCTCCGAGAGCTGCATCAGGTCGGAGACGCTGTCGAACTTTTCGATC
AGAAACTTCTCGACAGACGTCGCGGTGAGTTCAGGCTTTTTCATGGTGGCGGGATGCAGGTCGAAAGGCC
CGGAGATGAGGAAGAGGAGAACAGCGCGGCAGACGTGCGCTTTTGAAGCGTGCAGAATGCCGGGCCTCCG
GAGGACCTTCGGGCGCCCGCCCCGCCCCTGAGCCCGCCCCTGAGCCCGCCCCCGGACCCACCCCTTCCCA
GCCTCTGAGCCCAGAAAGCGAAGGAGCAAAGCTGCTATTGGCCGCTGCCCCAAAGGCCTACCCGCTTCCA
TTGCTCAGCGGTGCTGTCCATCTGCACGAGACTAGTGAGACGTGCTACTTCCATTTGTCACGTCCTGCAC
GACGCGAGCTGCGGGGCGGGGGGGAACTTCCTGACTAGGGGAGGAGTAGAAGGTGGCGCGAAGGGGCCAC
CAAAGAACGGAGCCGGTTGGCGCCTACCGGTGGATGTGGAATGTGTGCGAGGCCAGAGGCCACTTGTGTA
GCGCCAAGTGCCCAGCGGGGCTGCTAAAGCGCATGCTCCAGACTGCCTTGGGAAAAGCGCCTCCCCTACC
CGGTAGAATTCGTTAACCTCGAGGGCCGGCCTTAATTAACTAAGCGTAATCTGGAACGTCGTATGGATAG
GATCCTGCATAGTCCGGGACATCATACGGATAGCCGGCGTAGTCGGGCACGTCGTAGGGGTAACTTCCAC
CGCCTCCGCTTCCTCCGCCACCTGAACCGCCTCCACCCACCACTTTGTACAAGAAAGCTGGGTT
[687 nt withheld, positions 3505-4191]
AAAGCCTGCTTTTTTGTACAAACTTGTGATTGGCCAGATCCGAATTCGTCGACAATTCGATCCGGCAGTC
TAGCGTCTAACAAAAAAGCCAAAAACGGCCAGAATTTAGCGGACAATTTACTAGTCTAACACTGAAAATT
ACATATTGACCCAAATGATTACATTTCAAAAGGTGCCTAAAAAACTTCACAAAACACACTCGCCAACCCC
GAGCGCATAGTTCAAAACCGGAGCTTCAGCTACTTAAGAAGATAGGTACATAAAACCGACCAAAGAAACT
GACGCCTCACTTATCCCTCCCCTCACCAGAGGTCCGGCGCCTGTCGATTCAGGAGAGCCTACCCTAGGCC
CGAACCCTGCGTCCTGCGACGGAGAAAAGCCTACCGCACACCTACCGGCAGGTGGCCCCACCCTGCATTA
TAAGCCAACAGAACGGGTGACGTCACGACACGACGAGGGCGCGCGCTCCCAAAGGTACGGGTGCACTGCC
CAACGGCACCGCCATAACTGCCGCCCCCGCAACAGACGACAAACCGAGTTCTCCAGTCAGTGACAAACTT
CACGTCAGGGTCCCCAGATGGTGCCCCAGCCCATCTCACCCGAATAAGAGCTTTCCCGCATTAGCGAAGG
CCTCAAGACCTTGGGTTCTTGCCGCCCACCATGCCCCCCACCTTGTTTCAACGACCTCACAGCCCGCCTC
ACAAGCGTCTTCCATTCAAGACTCGGGAACAGCCGCCATTTTGCTGCGCTCCCCCCAACCCCCAGTTCAG
GGCAACCTTGCTCGCGGACCCAGACTACAGCCCTTGGCGGTCTCTCCACACGCTTCCGTCCCACCGAGCG
GCCCGGCGGCCACGAAAGCCCCGGCCAGCCCAGCAGCCCGCTACTCACCAAGTGACGATCACAGCGATCC
ACAAACAAGAACCGCGACCCAAATCCCGGCTGCGACGGAACTAGCTGTGCCACACCCGGCGCGTCCTTAT
ATAATCATCGGCGTTCACCGCCCCACGGAGATCCCTCCGCAGAATCGCCGAGAAGGGACTACTTTTCCTC
GCCTGTTCCGCTCTCTGGAAAGAAAACCAGTGCCCTAGAGTCACCCAAGTCCCGTCCTAAAATGTCCTTC
TGCTGATACTGGGGTTCTAAGGCCGAGTCTTATGAGCAGCGGGCCGCTGTCCTGAGCGTCCGGGCGGAAG
GATCAGGACGCTCGCTGCGCCCTTCGTCTGACGTGGCAGCGCTCGCCGTGAGGAGGGGGGCGCCCGCGGG
AGGCGCCAAAACCCGGCGCGGAGGCCACGCGTCGAGCCTTCTGTTGGGTTAAATCTAGGGCTAGAGCGGG
CCCGGTACTAACCAAACTGGATCTCTGCTGTCCCTGTAATAAACCCGAAAATTTTGAATTTTTGTAATTT
GTTTTTGTAATTCTTTAGTTTGTATGTCTGTTGCTATTATGTCTACTATTCTTTCCCCTGCACTGTACCC
CCCAATCCCCCCTTTTCTTTTAAAATTGTGGATGAATACTGCCATTTGTCTGCAGAATTGGCGCACGCAG
TGCCGATCCGTTCACTAATCGAATGGATCTGTCTCTGTCTCTCTCTCCACCTTCTTCTTCTATTCCTTCG
GGCCTGTCGGGTCCCCTCGGGGTTGGGAGGTGGGTCTGAAACGATAATGGTGAATATCCCTGCCTAACTC
TATTCACTATAGAAAGTACAGCAAAAACTATTCTTAAACCTACCAAGCCTCCTACTATCATTATGAATAA
TTTTATATACCACAGCCAATTTGTTATGTTAAACCAATTCCACAAACTTGCCCATTTATCTAATTCCAAT
AATTCTTGTTCATTCTTTTCTTGCTGGTTTTGCGATTCTTCAATTAAGGAGTGTATTAAGCTTGTGTAAT
TGTTAATTTCTCTGTCCCACTCCATCCAGGTCGTGTGATTCCAAATCTGTTCCAGAGATTTATTACTCCA
ACTAGCATTCCAAGGCACAGCAGTGGTGCAAATGAGTTTTCCAGAGCAACCCCAAATCCCCAGGAGCTGT
TGATCCTTTAGGTATCTTTCCACAGCCAGGATTCTTGCCTGGAGCTGCTTGATGCCCCAGACTGTGAGTT
GCAACAGATGCTGTTGCGCCTCAATAGCCCTCAGCAAATTGTTCTGCTGCTGCACTATACCAGACAATAA
TTGTCTGGCCTGTACCGTCAGCGTCATTGACGCTGCGCCCATAGTGCTTCCTGCTGCTCCCAAGAACCCA
AGGAACAAAGCTCCTATTCCCACTGCTCTTTTTTCTCTCTGCACCACTCTTCTCTTTGCCTTGGTGGGTG
CTACTCCTAATGGTTCAATTTTTACTACTTTATATTTATATAATTCACTTCTCCAATTGTCCCTCATATC
TCCTCCTCCAGGTCTGAAGATCAGCGGCCGGCCGCTTGCTGTGCGGTGGTCTTACTTTTGTTTTGCTCTT
CCTCTATCTTGTCTAAAGCTTCCTTGGTGTCTTTTATCTCTATCCTTTGATGCACACAATAGAGGGTTGC
TACTGTATTATATAATGATCTAAGTTCTTCTGATCCTGTCTGAAGGGATGGTTGTAGCTGTCCCAGTATT
TGTCTACAGCCTTCTGATGTTTCTAACAGGCCAGGATTAACTGCGAATCGTTCTAGCTCCCTGCTTGCCC
ATACTATATGTTTTAATTTATATTTTTTCTTTCCCCCTGGCCTTAACCGAATTTTTTCCCATCGCGATCT
AATTCTCCCCCGCTTAATACTGACGCTCTCGCACCCATCTCTCTCCTTCTAGCCTCCGCTAGTCAAAATT
TTTGGCGTACTCACCAGTCGCCGCCCCTCGCCTCTTGCCGTGCGCGCTTCAGCAAGCCGAGTCCTGCGTC
GAGAGAGCTCCTCTGGTTTCCCTTTCGCTTTCAAGTCCCTGTTCGGGCGCCACTGCTAGAGATTTTCCAC
ACTGACTAAAAGGGTCTGAGGGATCTCTAGTTACCAGAGTCACACAACAGACGGGCACACACTACTTGAA
GCACTCAAGGCAAGCTTTATTGAGGCTTAAGCAGTGGGTTCCCTAGTTAGCCAGAGAGCTCCCAGGCTCA
GATCTGGTCTAACCAGAGAGACCCAGTACAGGCAAAACGCGCTGCTTATATAGACCTCCCACCGTACACG
CCTACCGCCCATTTGCGTCAATGGGGCGGAGTTGTTACGACATTTTGGAAAGTCCCGTTGATTTTGGTGC
CAAAACAAACTCCCATTGACGTCAATGGGGTGGAGACTTGGAAATCCCCGTGAGTCAAACCGCTATCCAC
GCCCATTGATGTACTGCCAAAACCGCATCACCATGGTAATAGCGATGACTAATACGTAGATGTACTGCCA
AGTAGGAAAGTCCCATAAGGTCATGTACTGGGCATAATGCCAGGCGGGCCATTTACCGTCATTGACGTCA
ATAGGGGGCGTACTTGGCATATGATACACTTGATGTACTGCCAAGTGGGCAGTTTACCGTAAATACTCCA
CCCATTGACGTCAATGGAAAGTCCCTATTGGCGTTACTATGGGAACATACGTCATTATTGACGTCAATGG
GCGGGGGTCGTTGGGCGGTCAGCCAGGCGGGCCATTTACCGTAAGTTATGTAACGCGGAACTCCATATAT
GGGCTATGAACTAATGACCCCGTAATTGATTACTATTAATAACTAATGCATGGCGGTAATACGGTTATCC
ACAGAATCAGGGGATAACGCAGGAAAGAACATGTGAGCAAAAGGCCAGCAAAAGGCCAGGAACCGTAAAA
AGGCCGCGTTGCTGGCGTTTTTCCATAGGCTCCGCCCCCCTGACGAGCATCACAAAAATCGACGCTCAAG
TCAGAGGTGGCGAAACCCGACAGGACTATAAAGATACCAGGCGTTTCCCCCTGGAAGCTCCCTCGTGCGC
TCTCCTGTTCCGACCCTGCCGCTTACCGGATACCTGTCCGCCTTTCTCCCTTCGGGAAGCGTGGCGCTTT
CTCATAGCTCACGCTGTAGGTATCTCAGTTCGGTGTAGGTCGTTCGCTCCAAGCTGGGCTGTGTGCACGA
ACCCCCCGTTCAGCCCGACCGCTGCGCCTTATCCGGTAACTATCGTCTTGAGTCCAACCCGGTAAGACAC
GACTTATCGCCACTGGCAGCAGCCACTGGTAACAGGATTAGCAGAGCGAGGTATGTAGGCGGTGCTACAG
AGTTCTTGAAGTGGTGGCCTAACTACGGCTACACTAGAAGAACAGTATTTGGTATCTGCGCTCTGCTGAA
GCCAGTTACCTTCGGAAAAAGAGTTGGTAGCTCTTGATCCGGCAAACAAACCACCGCTGGTAGCGGTGGT
TTTTTTGTTTGCAAGCAGCAGATTACGCGCAGAAAAAAAGGATCTCAAGAAGATCCTTTGATCTTTTCTA
CGGGGTCTGACGCTCAGTGGAACGAAAACTCACGTTAAGGGATTTTGGTCATGAGATTATCAAAAAGGAT
CTTCACCTAGATCCTTTTAAATTAAAAATGAAGTTTTAAATCAATCTAAAGTATATATGAGTAACCTGAG
GCTATGGCAGGGCCTGCCGCCCCGACGTTGGCTGCGAGCCCTGGGCCTTCACCCGAACTTGGGGGGTGGG
GTGGGGAAAAGGAAGAAACGCGGGCGTATTGGCCCCAATGGGGTCTCGGTGGGGTATCGACAGAGTGCCA
GCCCTGGGACCGAACCCCGCGTTTATGAACAAACGACCCAACACCGTGCGTTTTATTCTGTCTTTTTATT
GCCGTCATAGCGCGGGTTCCTTCCGGTATTGTCTCCTTCCGTGTTTCAGTTAGCCTCCCCCTAGGGTGGG
CGAAGAACTCCAGCATGAGATCCCCGCGCTGGAGGATCATCCAGCCGGCGTCCCGGAAAACGATTCCGAA
GCCCAACCTTTCATAGAAGGCGGCGGTGGAATCGAAATCTCGTGATGGCAGGTTGGGCGTCGCTTGGTCG
GTCATTTCGAACCCCAGAGTCCCGCTCAGAAGAACTCGTCAAGAAGGCGATAGAAGGCGATGCGCTGCGA
ATCGGGAGCGGCGATACCGTAAAGCACGAGGAAGCGGTCAGCCCATTCGCCGCCAAGCTCTTCAGCAATA
TCACGGGTAGCCAACGCTATGTCCTGATAGCGGTCCGCCACACCCAGCCGGCCACAGTCGATGAATCCAG
AAAAGCGGCCATTTTCCACCATGATATTCGGCAAGCAGGCATCGCCATGGGTCACGACGAGATCCTCGCC
GTCGGGCATGCTCGCCTTGAGCCTGGCGAACAGTTCGGCTGGCGCGAGCCCCTGATGCTCTTCGTCCAGA
TCATCCTGATCGACAAGACCGGCTTCCATCCGAGTACGTGCTCGCTCGATGCGATGTTTCGCTTGGTGGT
CGAATGGGCAGGTAGCCGGATCAAGCGTATGCAGCCGCCGCATTGCATCAGCCATGATGGATACTTTCTC
GGCAGGAGCAAGGTGAGATGACAGGAGATCCTGCCCCGGCACTTCGCCCAATAGCAGCCAGTCCCTTCCC
GCTTCAGTGACAACGTCGAGCACAGCTGCGCAAGGAACGCCCGTCGTGGCCAGCCACGATAGCCGCGCTG
CCTCGTCTTGCAGTTCATTCAGGGCACCGGACAGGTCGGTCTTGACAAAAAGAACCGGGCGCCCCTGCGC
TGACAGCCGGAACACGGCGGCATCAGAGCAGCCGATTGTCTGTTGTGCCCAGTCATAGCCGAATAGCCTC
TCCACCCAAGCGGCCGGAGAACCTGCGTGCAATCCATCTTGTTCAATCATGCGAAACGATCCTCATCCTG
TCTCTTGATCGATCTTTGCAAAAGCCTAGGCCTCCAAAAAAGCCTCCTCACTACTTCTGGAATAGCTCAG
AGGCCGAGGCGGCCTCGGCCTCTGCATAAATAAAAAAAATTAGTCAGCCATGGGGCGGAGAATGGGCGGA
ACTGGGCGGAGTTAGGGGCGGGATGGGCGGAGTTAGGGGCGGGACTATGGTTGCTGACTAATTGAGATGC
ATGCTTTGCATACTTCTGCCTGCTGGGGAGCCTGGGGACTTTCCACACCTGGTTGCTGACTAATTGAGAT
GCATGCTTTGCATACTTCTGCCTGCTGGGGAGCCTGGGGACTTTCCACACCCTAACTGACACACATTCCA
CAGCTGGTTCTTTCCGCCTCAGGACTCTTCCTTTTTCAATATTATTGAAGCATTTATCAGGGTTATTGTC
TCATGAGCGGATACATATTTGAATGTATTTAGAAAAATAAACAAATAGGGGTTCCGCGCACATTTCCCCG
AAAAGTGCCACCTG
[124 nt withheld, positions 10506-10629]
C
[55 nt withheld, positions 10631-10685]
